Addgene plasmid #115453: pXPR_BRD003-sgSNAI1-2097
Purpose: Constitutive lentiviral expression
Depositing lab: William Hahn. Depositing organization: Dana-Farber Cancer Institute. Publication: An alternative splicing switch in FLNB promotes the mesenchymal cell state in human breast cancer. Li J, Choi PS, Chaffer CL, Labella K, Hwang JH, Giacomelli AO, Kim JW, Ilic N, Doench JG, Ly SH, Dai C, Hagel K, Hong AL, Gjoerup O, Goel S, Ge JY, Root DE, Zhao JJ, Brooks AN, Weinberg RA, Hahn WC. Elife. 2018 Jul 30;7. pii: 37184. doi: 10.7554/eLife.37184. 37184 PubMed 30059005.
Backbone
  Vector backbone: pXPR_BRD003
  Backbone manufacturer: Broad Institute - Genetic Perturbation Platform
  Vector type: Mammalian Expression, Lentiviral, CRISPR
  Selectable markers: Puromycin
Growth in bacteria
  Bacterial resistance: Ampicillin, 100 μg/mL
  Growth temperature: 37°C
  Growth strain: NEB Stable
  Copy number: High Copy
Gene/Insert
  Gene/Insert name: sgSNAI1-2097
  gRNA/shRNA sequence: CACTTGGCCCAAGCCTGGGA
  Species: H. sapiens (human)
  Entrez Gene: SNAI1 (a.k.a. SLUGH2, SNA, SNAH, SNAIL, SNAIL1, dJ710H13.1)
  Cloning method: Unknown
  Sequencing primers: 5′ LKO.1 5'
Terms and licenses: Academic/Nonprofit Terms; Industry Terms: Not Available to Industry
How to cite: pXPR_BRD003-sgSNAI1-2097 was a gift from William Hahn (Addgene plasmid # 115453 ; http://n2t.net/addgene:115453 ; RRID:Addgene_115453)
