[The description below was written by a language model from this plasmid's Addgene catalogue record and pLannotate feature annotations shown in this document.]
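Description:
pXPR_BRD003-sgSNAI1-2097 is a third-generation, self-inactivating HIV-1-based lentiviral CRISPR guide vector built on the pXPR_BRD003 backbone from the Broad Institute Genetic Perturbation Platform. It carries a single guide RNA directed against human SNAI1 (SNAIL), a transcription factor associated with the epithelial-to-mesenchymal transition. In E. coli it is maintained through a high-copy ColE1/pUC-type origin and selected with ampicillin via the β-lactamase gene. An f1 origin, lac regulatory remnants and T3/T7 promoters are also annotated as backbone elements.

The viral genome is transcribed from an RSV promoter fused to a truncated 5' LTR, which makes packaging Tat-independent. It is followed by the Ψ packaging signal with a partial gag fragment and the Rev response element for Rev-dependent nuclear export. Within the transfer cassette, a human U6 RNA polymerase III promoter drives the SNAI1-targeting spacer, which sits in the gap between the promoter and the annotated S. pyogenes Cas9 gRNA scaffold. Downstream lie a cPPT/CTS element and an EF-1α promoter with its intron A driving puromycin N-acetyltransferase, allowing selection of transduced mammalian cells. A WPRE enhances transcript expression, and the ΔU3 3' LTR inactivates the LTR promoter after integration. An SV40 polyadenylation signal and SV40 origin follow outside the LTR.

No Cas9 coding sequence is annotated, so the nuclease must be supplied separately, for example in cells that already express Cas9. The record lists the purpose only as constitutive lentiviral expression. The associated study concerns the mesenchymal cell state in human breast cancer, which is consistent with use for perturbing SNAI1 in that setting.
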