Features (pLannotate 1.2.2; 29 found; start..end, strand, type, name):
      1..241     +  promoter       U6 promoter: RNA polymerase III promoter for human U6 snRNA
    271..346     +  misc_RNA       gRNA scaffold: guide RNA scaffold for the Streptococcus pyogenes CRISPR/Cas9 system
    402..519     +  misc_feature   cPPT/CTS: central polypurine tract and central termination sequence of HIV-1
    585..651     +  CDS            small t antigen (fragment): SV40 (simian virus 40) small t antigen
    677..888     +  promoter       EF-1α core promoter: core promoter for human elongation factor EF-1α
    889..1827    +  intron         EF-1α intron A: intron upstream of the start codon of human EF-1α
   1849..2448    +  CDS            PuroR (fragment): puromycin N-acetyltransferase; pac from Streptomyces; confers resistance to puromycin
   2464..3052    +  misc_feature   WPRE: woodchuck hepatitis virus posttranscriptional regulatory element
   3103..3122    +  misc_feature   cPPT/CTS (fragment): central polypurine tract and central termination sequence of HIV-1
   3124..3357    +  LTR            3' LTR (ΔU3): self-inactivating 3' long terminal repeat (LTR) from HIV-1
   3435..3556    +  polyA_signal   SV40 poly(A) signal: SV40 polyadenylation signal
   3596..3731    +  rep_origin     SV40 ori: SV40 origin of replication
   3752..3770    -  promoter       T7 promoter: promoter for bacteriophage T7 RNA polymerase
   3778..3933    +  CDS            lacZα (fragment): LacZα fragment of β-galactosidase; lacZ fragment
   3938..4366    +  rep_origin     f1 ori (sequence partly withheld): f1 bacteriophage origin of replication; arrow indicates direction of (+) strand synthesis
   4419..4523    +  promoter       AmpR promoter: bla
   4524..5384    +  CDS            AmpR: β-lactamase; bla; confers resistance to ampicillin, carbenicillin, and related antibiotics
   5555..6143    +  rep_origin     ori: high-copy-number ColE1/pMB1/pBR322/pUC origin of replication
   6326..6418    +  CDS            lacI (fragment): lac repressor; lacI; The lac repressor binds to the lac operator to inhibit transcription in E. coli. This inhibition can be relieved by adding lactose or isopropyl-β-D-thiogalactopyranoside (IPTG).
   6431..6452    +  protein_bind   CAP binding site: CAP binding activates transcription in the presence of cAMP. E. coli catabolite activator protein
   6467..6497    +  promoter       lac promoter: promoter for the E. coli lac operon
   6505..6521    +  protein_bind   lac operator: The lac repressor binds to the lac operator to inhibit transcription in E. coli. This inhibition can be relieved by adding lactose or isopropyl-β-D-thiogalactopyranoside (IPTG). lac repressor encoded by lacI
   6566..6584    +  promoter       T3 promoter: promoter for bacteriophage T3 RNA polymerase
   6612..6838    +  promoter       RSV promoter: Rous sarcoma virus enhancer/promoter
   6839..7019    +  LTR            5' LTR (truncated): truncated 5' long terminal repeat (LTR) from HIV-1
   7066..7191    +  misc_feature   HIV-1 Ψ: packaging signal of human immunodeficiency virus type 1
   7175..7538    +  CDS            HIV-1 gag (fragment): gag protein from human immunodeficiency virus 1; gag
   7684..7917    +  misc_feature   RRE: The Rev response element (RRE) of HIV-1 allows for Rev-dependent mRNA export from the nucleus to the cytoplasm.
   8294..8320    +  CDS            Rev (fragment): human immunodeficiency virus 1 (HIV-1) Rev protein; rev; enhances nuclear export of unspliced and incompletely spliced viral mRNAs
>Addgene plasmid #115453 | pXPR_BRD003-sgSNAI1-2097 | addgene full sequence | sequence record 222197 | Addgene NGS Result
GAGGGCCTATTTCCCATGATTCCTTCATATTTGCATATACGATACAAGGCTGTTAGAGAGATAATTAGAA
TTAATTTGACTGTAAACACAAAGATATTAGTACAAAATACGTGACGTAGAAAGTAATAATTTCTTGGGTA
GTTTGCAGTTTTAAAATTATGTTTTAAAATGGACTATCATATGCTTACCGTAACTTGAAAGTATTTCGAT
TTCTTGGCTTTATATATCTTGTGGAAAGGACGAAACACCGCACTTGGCCCAAGCCTGGGAGTTTTAGAGC
TAGAAATAGCAAGTTAAAATAAGGCTAGTCCGTTATCAACTTGAAAAAGTGGCACCGAGTCGGTGCTTTT
TTAAGCTTGGCGTAACTAGATCTTGAGACAAATGGCAGTATTCATCCACAATTTTAAAAGAAAAGGGGGG
ATTGGGGGGTACAGTGCAGGGGAAAGAATAGTAGACATAATAGCAACAGACATACAAACTAAAGAATTAC
AAAAACAAATTACAAAAATTCAAAATTTTCGGGTTTATTACAGGGACAGCAGAGATCCACTTTGGCGCCG
GCTCGAGGGGGCCCGGGTGCAAAGATGGATAAAGTTTTAAACAGAGAGGAATCTTTGCAGCTAATGGACC
TTCTAGGTCTTGAAAGGAGTGGGAATTGGCTCCGGTGCCCGTCAGTGGGCAGAGCGCACATCGCCCACAG
TCCCCGAGAAGTTGGGGGGAGGGGTCGGCAATTGATCCGGTGCCTAGAGAAGGTGGCGCGGGGTAAACTG
GGAAAGTGATGTCGTGTACTGGCTCCGCCTTTTTCCCGAGGGTGGGGGAGAACCGTATATAAGTGCAGTA
GTCGCCGTGAACGTTCTTTTTCGCAACGGGTTTGCCGCCAGAACACAGGTAAGTGCCGTGTGTGGTTCCC
GCGGGCCTGGCCTCTTTACGGGTTATGGCCCTTGCGTGCCTTGAATTACTTCCACCTGGCTGCAGTACGT
GATTCTTGATCCCGAGCTTCGGGTTGGAAGTGGGTGGGAGAGTTCGAGGCCTTGCGCTTAAGGAGCCCCT
TCGCCTCGTGCTTGAGTTGAGGCCTGGCCTGGGCGCTGGGGCCGCCGCGTGCGAATCTGGTGGCACCTTC
GCGCCTGTCTCGCTGCTTTCGATAAGTCTCTAGCCATTTAAAATTTTTGATGACCTGCTGCGACGCTTTT
TTTCTGGCAAGATAGTCTTGTAAATGCGGGCCAAGATCTGCACACTGGTATTTCGGTTTTTGGGGCCGCG
GGCGGCGACGGGGCCCGTGCGTCCCAGCGCACATGTTCGGCGAGGCGGGGCCTGCGAGCGCGGCCACCGA
GAATCGGACGGGGGTAGTCTCAAGCTGGCCGGCCTGCTCTGGTGCCTGGCCTCGCGCCGCCGTGTATCGC
CCCGCCCTGGGCGGCAAGGCTGGCCCGGTCGGCACCAGTTGCGTGAGCGGAAAGATGGCCGCTTCCCGGC
CCTGCTGCAGGGAGCTCAAAATGGAGGACGCGGCGCTCGGGAGAGCGGGCGGGTGAGTCACCCACACAAA
GGAAAAGGGCCTTTCCGTCCTCAGCCGTCGCTTCATGTGACTCCACGGAGTACCGGGCGCCGTCCAGGCA
CCTCGATTAGTTCTCGAGCTTTTGGAGTACGTCGTCTTTAGGTTGGGGGGAGGGGTTTTATGCGATGGAG
TTTCCCCACACTGAGTGGGTGGAGACTGAAGTTAGGCCAGCTTGGCACTTGATGTAATTCTCCTTGGAAT
TTGCCCTTTTTGAGTTTGGATCTTGGTTCATTCTCAAGCCTCAGACAGTGGTTCAAAGTTTTTTTCTTCC
ATTTCAGGTGTCGTGACGTACGGCCACCATGACCGAGTACAAGCCCACGGTGCGCCTCGCCACCCGCGAC
GACGTCCCCAGGGCCGTACGCACCCTCGCCGCCGCGTTCGCCGACTACCCCGCCACGCGCCACACCGTCG
ATCCGGACCGCCACATCGAGCGGGTCACCGAGCTGCAAGAACTCTTCCTCACGCGCGTCGGGCTCGACAT
CGGCAAGGTGTGGGTCGCGGACGACGGCGCCGCCGTGGCGGTCTGGACCACGCCGGAGAGCGTCGAAGCG
GGGGCGGTGTTCGCCGAGATCGGCCCGCGCATGGCCGAGTTGAGCGGTTCCCGGCTGGCCGCGCAGCAAC
AGATGGAAGGCCTCCTGGCGCCGCACCGGCCCAAGGAGCCCGCGTGGTTCCTGGCCACCGTCGGAGTCTC
GCCCGACCACCAGGGCAAGGGTCTGGGCAGCGCCGTCGTGCTCCCCGGAGTGGAGGCGGCCGAGCGCGCC
GGGGTGCCCGCCTTCCTGGAGACCTCCGCGCCCCGCAACCTCCCCTTCTACGAGCGGCTCGGCTTCACCG
TCACCGCCGACGTCGAGGTGCCCGAAGGACCGCGCACCTGGTGCATGACCCGCAAGCCCGGTGCCTGAAC
GCGTTAAGTCGACAATCAACCTCTGGATTACAAAATTTGTGAAAGATTGACTGGTATTCTTAACTATGTT
GCTCCTTTTACGCTATGTGGATACGCTGCTTTAATGCCTTTGTATCATGCTATTGCTTCCCGTATGGCTT
TCATTTTCTCCTCCTTGTATAAATCCTGGTTGCTGTCTCTTTATGAGGAGTTGTGGCCCGTTGTCAGGCA
ACGTGGCGTGGTGTGCACTGTGTTTGCTGACGCAACCCCCACTGGTTGGGGCATTGCCACCACCTGTCAG
CTCCTTTCCGGGACTTTCGCTTTCCCCCTCCCTATTGCCACGGCGGAACTCATCGCCGCCTGCCTTGCCC
GCTGCTGGACAGGGGCTCGGCTGTTGGGCACTGACAATTCCGTGGTGTTGTCGGGGAAATCATCGTCCTT
TCCTTGGCTGCTCGCCTGTGTTGCCACCTGGATTCTGCGCGGGACGTCCTTCTGCTACGTCCCTTCGGCC
CTCAATCCAGCGGACCTTCCTTCCCGCGGCCTGCTGCCGGCTCTGCGGCCTCTTCCGCGTCTTCGCCTTC
GCCCTCAGACGAGTCGGATCTCCCTTTGGGCCGCCTCCCCGCGTCGACTTTAAGACCAATGACTTACAAG
GCAGCTGTAGATCTTAGCCACTTTTTAAAAGAAAAGGGGGGACTGGAAGGGCTAATTCACTCCCAACGAA
GACAAGATCTGCTTTTTGCTTGTACTGGGTCTCTCTGGTTAGACCAGATCTGAGCCTGGGAGCTCTCTGG
CTAACTAGGGAACCCACTGCTTAAGCCTCAATAAAGCTTGCCTTGAGTGCTTCAAGTAGTGTGTGCCCGT
CTGTTGTGTGACTCTGGTAACTAGAGATCCCTCAGACCCTTTTAGTCAGTGTGGAAAATCTCTAGCAGTA
CGTATAGTAGTTCATGTCATCTTATTATTCAGTATTTATAACTTGCAAAGAAATGAATATCAGAGAGTGA
GAGGAACTTGTTTATTGCAGCTTATAATGGTTACAAATAAAGCAATAGCATCACAAATTTCACAAATAAA
GCATTTTTTTCACTGCATTCTAGTTGTGGTTTGTCCAAACTCATCAATGTATCTTATCATGTCTGGCTCT
AGCTATCCCGCCCCTAACTCCGCCCATCCCGCCCCTAACTCCGCCCAGTTCCGCCCATTCTCCGCCCCAT
GGCTGACTAATTTTTTTTATTTATGCAGAGGCCGAGGCCGCCTCGGCCTCTGAGCTATTCCAGAAGTAGT
GAGGAGGCTTTTTTGGAGGCCTAGGGACGTACCCAATTCGCCCTATAGTGAGTCGTATTACGCGCGCTCA
CTGGCCGTCGTTTTACAACGTCGTGACTGGGAAAACCCTGGCGTTACCCAACTTAATCGCCTTGCAGCAC
ATCCCCCTTTCGCCAGCTGGCGTAATAGCGAAGAGGCCCGCACCGATCGCCCTTCCCAACAGTTGCGCAG
CCTGAATGGCGAATGGG
[124 nt withheld, positions 3938-4061]
C
[91 nt withheld, positions 4063-4153]
A
[49 nt withheld, positions 4155-4203]
CCTTTGACGTTGGAGTCCACGTTCTTT
[37 nt withheld, positions 4231-4267]
ACCCTATCTCGGTCTATTCTTTTGATTTATAAGGGATTTTGCCGATTTCGGCCTATTGGTTAAAAAATGA
GCTGATTTAACAAAAATTTAACGCGAATTTTAACAAAATATTAACGCTTACAATTTAGGTGGCACTTTTC
GGGGAAATGTGCGCGGAACCCCTATTTGTTTATTTTTCTAAATACATTCAAATATGTATCCGCTCATGAG
ACAATAACCCTGATAAATGCTTCAATAATATTGAAAAAGGAAGAGTATGAGTATTCAACATTTCCGTGTC
GCCCTTATTCCCTTTTTTGCGGCATTTTGCCTTCCTGTTTTTGCTCACCCAGAAACGCTGGTGAAAGTAA
AAGATGCTGAAGATCAGTTGGGTGCACGAGTGGGTTACATCGAACTGGATCTCAACAGCGGTAAGATCCT
TGAGAGTTTTCGCCCCGAAGAACGTTTTCCAATGATGAGCACTTTTAAAGTTCTGCTATGTGGCGCGGTA
TTATCCCGTATTGACGCCGGGCAAGAGCAACTCGGTCGCCGCATACACTATTCTCAGAATGACTTGGTTG
AGTACTCACCAGTCACAGAAAAGCATCTTACGGATGGCATGACAGTAAGAGAATTATGCAGTGCTGCCAT
AACCATGAGTGATAACACTGCGGCCAACTTACTTCTGACAACGATCGGAGGACCGAAGGAGCTAACCGCT
TTTTTGCACAACATGGGGGATCATGTAACTCGCCTTGATCGTTGGGAACCGGAGCTGAATGAAGCCATAC
CAAACGACGAGCGTGACACCACGATGCCTGTAGCAATGGCAACAACGTTGCGCAAACTATTAACTGGCGA
ACTACTTACTCTAGCTTCCCGGCAACAATTAATAGACTGGATGGAGGCGGATAAAGTTGCAGGACCACTT
CTGCGCTCGGCCCTTCCGGCTGGCTGGTTTATTGCTGATAAATCTGGAGCCGGTGAGCGTGGGTCTCGCG
GTATCATTGCAGCACTGGGGCCAGATGGTAAGCCCTCCCGTATCGTAGTTATCTACACGACGGGGAGTCA
GGCAACTATGGATGAACGAAATAGACAGATCGCTGAGATAGGTGCCTCACTGATTAAGCATTGGTAACTG
TCAGACCAAGTTTACTCATATATACTTTAGATTGATTTAAAACTTCATTTTTAATTTAAAAGGATCTAGG
TGAAGATCCTTTTTGATAATCTCATGACCAAAATCCCTTAACGTGAGTTTTCGTTCCACTGAGCGTCAGA
CCCCGTAGAAAAGATCAAAGGATCTTCTTGAGATCCTTTTTTTCTGCGCGTAATCTGCTGCTTGCAAACA
AAAAAACCACCGCTACCAGCGGTGGTTTGTTTGCCGGATCAAGAGCTACCAACTCTTTTTCCGAAGGTAA
CTGGCTTCAGCAGAGCGCAGATACCAAATACTGTTCTTCTAGTGTAGCCGTAGTTAGGCCACCACTTCAA
GAACTCTGTAGCACCGCCTACATACCTCGCTCTGCTAATCCTGTTACCAGTGGCTGCTGCCAGTGGCGAT
AAGTCGTGTCTTACCGGGTTGGACTCAAGACGATAGTTACCGGATAAGGCGCAGCGGTCGGGCTGAACGG
GGGGTTCGTGCACACAGCCCAGCTTGGAGCGAACGACCTACACCGAACTGAGATACCTACAGCGTGAGCT
ATGAGAAAGCGCCACGCTTCCCGAAGGGAGAAAGGCGGACAGGTATCCGGTAAGCGGCAGGGTCGGAACA
GGAGAGCGCACGAGGGAGCTTCCAGGGGGAAACGCCTGGTATCTTTATAGTCCTGTCGGGTTTCGCCACC
TCTGACTTGAGCGTCGATTTTTGTGATGCTCGTCAGGGGGGCGGAGCCTATGGAAAAACGCCAGCAACGC
GGCCTTTTTACGGTTCCTGGCCTTTTGCTGGCCTTTTGCTCACATGTTCTTTCCTGCGTTATCCCCTGAT
TCTGTGGATAACCGTATTACCGCCTTTGAGTGAGCTGATACCGCTCGCCGCAGCCGAACGACCGAGCGCA
GCGAGTCAGTGAGCGAGGAAGCGGAAGAGCGCCCAATACGCAAACCGCCTCTCCCCGCGCGTTGGCCGAT
TCATTAATGCAGCTGGCACGACAGGTTTCCCGACTGGAAAGCGGGCAGTGAGCGCAACGCAATTAATGTG
AGTTAGCTCACTCATTAGGCACCCCAGGCTTTACACTTTATGCTTCCGGCTCGTATGTTGTGTGGAATTG
TGAGCGGATAACAATTTCACACAGGAAACAGCTATGACCATGATTACGCCAAGCGCGCAATTAACCCTCA
CTAAAGGGAACAAAAGCTGGAGCTGCAAGCTTAATGTAGTCTTATGCAATACTCTTGTAGTCTTGCAACA
TGGTAACGATGAGTTAGCAACATGCCTTACAAGGAGAGAAAAAGCACCGTGCATGCCGATTGGTGGAAGT
AAGGTGGTACGATCGTGCCTTATTAGGAAGGCAACAGACGGGTCTGACATGGATTGGACGAACCACTGAA
TTGCCGCATTGCAGAGATATTGTATTTAAGTGCCTAGCTCGATACATAAACGGGTCTCTCTGGTTAGACC
AGATCTGAGCCTGGGAGCTCTCTGGCTAACTAGGGAACCCACTGCTTAAGCCTCAATAAAGCTTGCCTTG
AGTGCTTCAAGTAGTGTGTGCCCGTCTGTTGTGTGACTCTGGTAACTAGAGATCCCTCAGACCCTTTTAG
TCAGTGTGGAAAATCTCTAGCAGTGGCGCCCGAACAGGGACTTGAAAGCGAAAGGGAAACCAGAGGAGCT
CTCTCGACGCAGGACTCGGCTTGCTGAAGCGCGCACGGCAAGAGGCGAGGGGCGGCGACTGGTGAGTACG
CCAAAAATTTTGACTAGCGGAGGCTAGAAGGAGAGAGATGGGTGCGAGAGCGTCAGTATTAAGCGGGGGA
GAATTAGATCGCGATGGGAAAAAATTCGGTTAAGGCCAGGGGGAAAGAAAAAATATAAATTAAAACATAT
AGTATGGGCAAGCAGGGAGCTAGAACGATTCGCAGTTAATCCTGGCCTGTTAGAAACATCAGAAGGCTGT
AGACAAATACTGGGACAGCTACAACCATCCCTTCAGACAGGATCAGAAGAACTTAGATCATTATATAATA
CAGTAGCAACCCTCTATTGTGTGCATCAAAGGATAGAGATAAAAGACACCAAGGAAGCTTTAGACAAGAT
AGAGGAAGAGCAAAACAAAAGTAAGACCACCGCACAGCAAGCGGCCGCTGATCTTCAGACCTGGAGGAGG
AGATATGAGGGACAATTGGAGAAGTGAATTATATAAATATAAAGTAGTAAAAATTGAACCATTAGGAGTA
GCACCCACCAAGGCAAAGAGAAGAGTGGTGCAGAGAGAAAAAAGAGCAGTGGGAATAGGAGCTTTGTTCC
TTGGGTTCTTGGGAGCAGCAGGAAGCACTATGGGCGCAGCGTCAATGACGCTGACGGTACAGGCCAGACA
ATTATTGTCTGGTATAGTGCAGCAGCAGAACAATTTGCTGAGGGCTATTGAGGCGCAACAGCATCTGTTG
CAACTCACAGTCTGGGGCATCAAGCAGCTCCAGGCAAGAATCCTGGCTGTGGAAAGATACCTAAAGGATC
AACAGCTCCTGGGGATTTGGGGTTGCTCTGGAAAACTCATTTGCACCACTGCTGTGCCTTGGAATGCTAG
TTGGAGTAATAAATCTCTGGAACAGATTTGGAATCACACGACCTGGATGGAGTGGGACAGAGAAATTAAC
AATTACACAAGCTTAATACACTCCTTAATTGAAGAATCGCAAAACCAGCAAGAAAAGAATGAACAAGAAT
TATTGGAATTAGATAAATGGGCAAGTTTGTGGAATTGGTTTAACATAACAAATTGGCTGTGGTATATAAA
ATTATTCATAATGATAGTAGGAGGCTTGGTAGGTTTAAGAATAGTTTTTGCTGTACTTTCTATAGTGAAT
AGAGTTAGGCAGGGATATTCACCATTATCGTTTCAGACCCACCTCCCAACCCCGAGGGGACCCAGA
