>Addgene plasmid #115453 | pXPR_BRD003-sgSNAI1-2097 | depositor partial sequence | sequence record 217536 | LKO.1 5' sequence
GGCTTTATATATCTTGTGGAAAGGACGAAACACCGCACTTGGCCCAAGCCTGGGAGTTTTAGAGCTAGAA
ATAGCAAGTTAAAATAAGGCTAGTCCGTTATCAACTTGAAAAAGTGGCACCGAGTCGGTGCTTTTTTAAG
CTTGGCGTAACTAGATCTTGAGACAAATGGCAGTATTCATCCACAATTTTAAAAGAAAAGGGGGGATTGG
GGGGTACAGTGCAGGGGAAAGAATAGTAGACATAATAGCAACAGACATACAAACTAAAGAATTACAAAAA
CAAATTACAAAAATTCAAAATTTTCGGGTTTATTACAGGGACAGCAGAGATCCACTTTGGCGCCGGCTCG
AGGGGG
